>Addgene plasmid #232654 | pXJ-Myc-KLF2 | addgene full sequence | sequence record 464238 | Addgene NGS Result
CCGTTACATAACTTACGGTAAATGGCCCGCCTGGCTGACCGCCCAACGACCCCCGCCCATTGACGTCAAT
AATGACGTATGTTCCCATAGTAACGCCAATAGGGACTTTCCATTGACGTCAATGGGTGGAGTATTTACGG
TAAACTGCCCACTTGGCAGTACATCAAGTGTATCATATGCCAAGTACGCCCCCTATTGACGTCAATGACG
GTAAATGGCCCGCCTGGCATTATGCCCAGTACATGACCTTATGGGACTTTCCTACTTGGCAGTACATCTA
CGTATTAGTCATCGCTATTACCATGGTGATGCGGTTTTGGCAGTACATCAATGGGCGTGGATAGCGGTTT
GACTCACGGGGATTTCCAAGTCTCCACCCCATTGACGTCAATGGGAGTTTGTTTTGGCACCAAAATCAAC
GGGACTTTCCAAAATGTCGTAACAACTCCGCCCCATTGACGCAAATGGGCGGTAGGCGTGTACGGTGGGA
GGTCTATATAAGCAGAGCTCGTTTAGTGAACCGTCAGATCGCCTGGAGACGCCATCCACGCTGTTTTGAC
CTCCATAGAAGACACCGGGACCGATCCAGCCTCCGCGGCCGGGAACGGTGCATTGGAACGGACCCCTAGG
CTTTTGCAAAAAGCTCCGGATCGATCCTGAGAACTTCAGGGTGAGTTTGGGGACCCTTGATTGTTCTTTC
TTTTTCGCTATTGTAAAATTCATGTTATATGGAGGGGGCAAAGTTTTCAGGGTGTTGTTTAGAATGGGAA
GATGTCCCTTGTATCACCATGGACCCTCATGATAATTTTGTTTCTTTCACTTTCTACTCTGTTGACAACC
ATTGTCTCCTCTTATTTTCTTTTCATTTTCTGTAACTTTTTCGTTAAACTTTAGCTTGCATTTGTAACGA
ATTTTTAAATTCACTTTTGTTTATTTGTCAGATTGTAAGTACTTTCTCTAATCACTTTTTTTTCAAGGCA
ATCAGGGTATATTATATTGTACTTCAGCACAGTTTTAGAGAACAATTGTTATAATTAAATGATAAGGTAG
AATATTTCTGCATATAAATTCTGGCTGGCGTGGAAATATTCTTATTGGTAGAAACAACTACATCCTGGTC
ATCATCCTGCCTTTCTCTTTATGGTTACAATGATATACACTGTTTGAGATGAGGATAAAATACTCTGAGT
CCAAACCGGGCCCCTCTGCTAACCATGTTCATGCCTTCTTCTTTTTCCTACAGCTCCTGGGCAACGTGCT
GGTTATTGTGCTGTCTCATCATTTTGGCAAAGAATTGTAATACGACTCACTATAGGGCGAATTCACCATG
GCAGAGGAGCAAAAGCTCATTTCTGAAGAGGACTTGTTGCGGAAACATATGGGATCCATGGCGCTGAGTG
AACCCATCCTGCCGTCCTTCTCCACTTTCGCCAGCCCGTGCCGCGAGCGCGGCCTGCAGGAGCGCTGGCC
GCGCGCCGAACCCGAGTCCGGCGGCACCGACGACGACCTCAACAGCGTGCTGGACTTCATCCTGTCCATG
GGGCTGGATGGCCTGGGCGCCGAGGCCGCCCCGGAGCCGCCGCCGCCGCCCCCGCCGCCTGCGTTCTATT
ACCCCGAACCCGGCGCGCCCCCGCCCTACAGCGCCCCCGCGGGTGGCCTGGTGTCTGAGCTGCTGCGACC
CGAGCTGGATGCGCCGCTGGGGCCCGCACTGCACGGCCGCTTTCTGCTGGCGCCGCCCGGCCGCCTGGTC
AAGGCCGAGCCCCCTGAAGCGGACGGCGGCGGCGGCTACGGCTGCGCCCCCGGGCTGACCCGTGGACCGC
GCGGCCTCAAGCGCGAGGGCGCCCCGGGCCCGGCGGCTTCGTGCATGCGAGGTCCCGGGGGCCGCCCCCC
GCCGCCGCCCGACACACCGCCGCTCAGCCCCGACGGCCCCGCGCGCCTGCCCGCGCCCGGTCCGCGCGCC
TCCTTCCCGCCGCCTTTCGGTGGCCCTGGTTTCGGCGCGCCCGGGCCCGGCCTGCATTACGCGCCGCCTG
CGCCCCCAGCCTTCGGTCTCTTCGACGACGCGGCCGCCGCCGCGGCAGCCCTGGGCCTGGCGCCCCCCGC
CGCCCGCGGTCTCCTCACGCCGCCTGCGTCCCCGCTGGAGCTGCTGGAGGCCAAGCCAAAGCGCGGCCGC
CGCTCTTGGCCCCGCAAACGCACCGCCACTCACACCTGCAGCTACGCGGGCTGCGGCAAGACCTACACCA
AGAGTTCGCATCTGAAGGCGCATCTGCGCACGCACACAGGTGAGAAGCCCTACCACTGCAACTGGGACGG
CTGCGGCTGGAAGTTTGCGCGCTCAGACGAGCTCACGCGCCACTACCGAAAGCACACGGGCCACCGGCCA
TTCCAGTGCCATCTGTGCGATCGTGCCTTCTCGCGCTCCGATCACCTGGCGCTGCACATGAAACGGCACA
TGTAGCTCGAGGGGGGGCCCGGTACCTTAATTAATTAAGGTACCAGGTAAGTGTACCCAATTCGCCCTAT
AGTGAGTCGTATTACAATTCACTCGATCGCCCTTCCCAACAGTTGCGCAGCCTGAATGGCGAATGGAGAT
CCAATTTTTAAGTGTATAATGTGTTAAACTACTGATTCTAATTGTTTGTGTATTTTAGATTCACAGTCCC
AAGGCTCATTTCAGGCCCCTCAGTCCTCACAGTCTGTTCATGATCATAATCAGCCATACCACATTTGTAG
AGGTTTTACTTGCTTTAAAAAACCTCCCACACCTCCCCCTGAACCTGAAACATAAAATGAATGCAATTGT
TGTTGTTAACTTGTTTATTGCAGCTTATAATGGTTACAAATAAAGCAATAGCATCACAAATTTCACAAAT
AAAGCATTTTTTTCACTGCATTCTAGTTGTGGTTTGTCCAAACTCATCAATGTATCTTAACGCGCGACTC
TAGACTCTTCCGCTTCCTCGCTCACTGACTCGCTGCGCTCGGTCGTTCGGCTGCGGCGAGCGGTATCAGC
TCACTCAAAGGCGGTAATACGGTTATCCACAGAATCAGGGGATAACGCAGGAAAGAACATGTGAGCAAAA
GGCCAGCAAAAGGCCAGGAACCGTAAAAAGGCCGCGTTGCTGGCGTTTTTCCATAGGCTCCGCCCCCCTG
ACGAGCATCACAAAAATCGACGCTCAAGTCAGAGGTGGCGAAACCCGACAGGACTATAAAGATACCAGGC
GTTTCCCCCTGGAAGCTCCCTCGTGCGCTCTCCTGTTCCGACCCTGCCGCTTACCGGATACCTGTCCGCC
TTTCTCCCTTCGGGAAGCGTGGCGCTTTCTCATAGCTCACGCTGTAGGTATCTCAGTTCGGTGTAGGTCG
TTCGCTCCAAGCTGGGCTGTGTGCACGAACCCCCCGTTCAGCCCGACCGCTGCGCCTTATCCGGTAACTA
TCGTCTTGAGTCCAACCCGGTAAGACACGACTTATCGCCACTGGCAGCAGCCACTGGTAACAGGATTAGC
AGAGCGAGGTATGTAGGCGGTGCTACAGAGTTCTTGAAGTGGTGGCCTAACTACGGCTACACTAGAAGAA
CAGTATTTGGTATCTGCGCTCTGCTGAAGCCAGTTACCTTCGGAAAAAGAGTTGGTAGCTCTTGATCCGG
CAAACAAACCACCGCTGGTAGCGGTGGTTTTTTTGTTTGCAAGCAGCAGATTACGCGCAGAAAAAAAGGA
TCTCAAGAAGATCCTTTGATCTTTTCTACGGGGTCTGACGCTCAGTGGAACGAAAACTCACGTTAAGGGA
TTTTGGTCATGAGATTATCAAAAAGGATCTTCACCTAGATCCTTTTAAATTAAAAATGAAGTTTTAAATC
AATCTAAAGTATATATGAGTAAACTTGGTCTGACAGTTACCAATGCTTAATCAGTGAGGCACCTATCTCA
GCGATCTGTCTATTTCGTTCATCCATAGTTGCCTGACTCCCCGTCGTGTAGATAACTACGATACGGGAGG
GCTTACCATCTGGCCCCAGTGCTGCAATGATACCGCGAGACCCACGCTCACCGGCTCCAGATTTATCAGC
AATAAACCAGCCAGCCGGAAGGGCCGAGCGCAGAAGTGGTCCTGCAACTTTATCCGCCTCCATCCAGTCT
ATTAATTGTTGCCGGGAAGCTAGAGTAAGTAGTTCGCCAGTTAATAGTTTGCGCAACGTTGTTGCCATTG
CTACAGGCATCGTGGTGTCACGCTCGTCGTTTGGTATGGCTTCATTCAGCTCCGGTTCCCAACGATCAAG
GCGAGTTACATGATCCCCCATGTTGTGCAAAAAAGCGGTTAGCTCCTTCGGTCCTCCGATCGTTGTCAGA
AGTAAGTTGGCCGCAGTGTTATCACTCATGGTTATGGCAGCACTGCATAATTCTCTTACTGTCATGCCAT
CCGTAAGATGCTTTTCTGTGACTGGTGAGTACTCAACCAAGTCATTCTGAGAATAGTGTATGCGGCGACC
GAGTTGCTCTTGCCCGGCGTCAATACGGGATAATACCGCGCCACATAGCAGAACTTTAAAAGTGCTCATC
ATTGGAAAACGTTCTTCGGGGCGAAAACTCTCAAGGATCTTACCGCTGTTGAGATCCAGTTCGATGTAAC
CCACTCGTGCACCCAACTGATCTTCAGCATCTTTTACTTTCACCAGCGTTTCTGGGTGAGCAAAAACAGG
AAGGCAAAATGCCGCAAAAAAGGGAATAAGGGCGACACGGAAATGTTGAATACTCATACTCTTCCTTTTT
CAATATTATTGAAGCATTTATCAGGGTTATTGTCTCATGAGCGGATACATATTTGAATGTATTTAGAAAA
ATAAACAAATAGGGGTTCCGCGCACATTTCCCCGAAAAGTGCCACCTGACGTCTAAGAAACCATTATTAT
CATGACATTAACCTATAAAAATAGGCGTATCACGAGGCCCTTTCGTCTCGCGCGTTTCGGTGATGACGGT
GAAAACCTCTGACACATGCAGCTCCCGGAGACGGTCACAGCTTGTCTGTAAGCGGATGCCGGGAGCAGAC
AAGCCCGTCAGGGCGCGTCAGCGGGTGTTGGCGGGTGTCGGGGCTGGCTTAACTATGCGGCATCAGAGCA
GATTGTACTGAGAGTGCACCATATGCGGTGTGAAATACCGCACAGATGCGTAAGGAGAAAATACCGCATC
AGGAAATTGTAAGCGTTAATATTTTGTTAAAATTCGCGTTAAATTTTTGTTAAATCAGCTCATTTTTTAA
CCAATAGGCCGAAATCGGCAAAATCCCTTATAAATCAAAAGAATAGACCGAGATAGGGT
[37 nt withheld, positions 5310-5346]
AAAGAACGTGGACTCCAACGTCAAAGG
[49 nt withheld, positions 5374-5422]
T
[91 nt withheld, positions 5424-5514]
G
[124 nt withheld, positions 5516-5639]
CCATTCGCCATTCAGGCTGCGCAACTGTTGGGAAGGGCGATCGGTGCGGGCCTCTTCGCTATTACGCCAG
CTAGAGT
Features (pLannotate 1.2.2; 20 found; start..end, strand, type, name):
      2..305     +  enhancer       CMV enhancer: human cytomegalovirus immediate early enhancer
    306..509     +  promoter       CMV promoter: human cytomegalovirus (CMV) immediate early promoter
    625..647     +  promoter       SRα promoter (fragment): hybrid promoter consisting of the SV40 early promoter plus part of the long terminal repeat of human T-lymphotrophic virus 1
    671..1243    +  intron         β-globin intron: intron from rabbit β-globin gene
   1298..1316    +  promoter       T7 promoter: promoter for bacteriophage T7 RNA polymerase
   1337..1366    +  CDS            Myc: Myc (human c-Myc proto-oncogene) epitope tag
   1388..2452    +  CDS            KLF2: KLF2_HUMAN - Also known as LKLF. Experimental evidence at protein level: Swiss-Prot protein existence level 1. Transcription factor that binds to the CACCC box in the promoter of target genes such as HBB/beta globin or NOV and activates their transcription (PubMed:21063504). Might be involved in transcriptional regulation by modulating the binding of the RARA nuclear receptor to RARE DNA elements (PubMed:28167758). From Homo sapiens (Human).
   2456..2476    +  misc_feature   MCS (fragment): pBluescript multiple cloning site
   2516..2534    -  promoter       T7 promoter: promoter for bacteriophage T7 RNA polymerase
   2544..2583    +  CDS            lacZα (fragment): LacZα fragment of β-galactosidase; lacZ fragment
   2593..2648    +  intron         small t intron (fragment): SV40 (simian virus 40) small t antigen intron
   2648..2785    +  CDS            large T antigen (fragment): large T antigen from SV40 (simian virus 40)
   2808..2929    +  polyA_signal   SV40 poly(A) signal: SV40 polyadenylation signal
   3128..3716    -  rep_origin     ori: high-copy-number ColE1/pMB1/pBR322/pUC origin of replication
   3887..4747    -  CDS            AmpR: β-lactamase; bla; confers resistance to ampicillin, carbenicillin, and related antibiotics
   4748..4852    -  promoter       AmpR promoter: bla
   4947..4982    +  CDS            rop (fragment): Rop protein, which maintains plasmids at low copy number; rop
   5084..5183    +  misc_feature   bom (fragment): basis of mobility region from pBR322
   5211..5639    -  rep_origin     f1 ori (sequence partly withheld): f1 bacteriophage origin of replication; arrow indicates direction of (+) strand synthesis
   5643..5711    -  CDS            lacZα (fragment): LacZα fragment of β-galactosidase; lacZ fragment
