[The description below was written by a language model from this plasmid's Addgene catalogue record and pLannotate feature annotations shown in this document.]
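Description:
pXJ-Myc-KLF2 is a mammalian expression plasmid built on a modified pXJ40 backbone for transient production of human KLF2 (also called LKLF), a Krüppel-like transcription factor that binds CACCC-box elements in target gene promoters. The sequenced plasmid is about 5.7 kb, consistent with a roughly 4.7 kb backbone carrying a roughly 1.07 kb insert. It is propagated in E. coli at high copy through a ColE1/pUC-type origin and selected with ampicillin via the β-lactamase gene. An f1 phage origin is also present, along with short remnants of rop, bom and lacZα that are leftovers of the vector's ancestry. There is no mammalian selection marker, so the plasmid is suited to transient transfection rather than stable line generation.

The expression cassette is driven by the human CMV immediate-early enhancer and promoter, followed by a rabbit β-globin intron, which generally improves processing and expression of the transcript. A T7 promoter lies just upstream of the coding region and could permit in vitro transcription. The open reading frame begins with a Myc epitope tag fused to the N terminus of KLF2, allowing detection or immunoprecipitation with anti-Myc antibodies. The KLF2 sequence was inserted between BamHI and XhoI sites, both of which are retained. Downstream, SV40-derived sequence, including small t intron and large T antigen fragments, leads into the SV40 polyadenylation signal that terminates the transcript. The associated publication concerns carbohydrate sulfotransferase 8 and cancer immunotherapy efficacy, but the record does not state the specific experimental role of KLF2 overexpression in that work.
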