Addgene plasmid #232654: pXJ-Myc-KLF2
Purpose: transient expresses KLF2 in mammalian cells
Depositing lab: Chen-Yang Shen. Depositing organization: Institute of Biomedical Sciences, Academia Sinica. Publication: Genetic insights into carbohydrate sulfotransferase 8 and its impact on the immunotherapy efficacy of cancer. Chou WC, Chen WT, Kuo CT, Chang YM, Lu YS, Li CW, Hung MC, Shen CY. Cell Rep. 2024 Jan 23;43(1):113641. doi: 10.1016/j.celrep.2023.113641. Epub 2023 Dec 30. PubMed 38165805.
Backbone
  Vector backbone: modified pXJ40
  Backbone size w/o insert (bp): 4669
  Vector type: Mammalian Expression
  Selectable markers: No mammalian selection marker
Growth in bacteria
  Bacterial resistance: Ampicillin, 100 μg/mL
  Growth temperature: 37°C
  Growth strain: DH5alpha
  Copy number: High Copy
Gene/Insert
  Gene/Insert name: KLF2 (alt name: LKLF)
  Species: H. sapiens (human)
  Insert size (bp): 1068
  Entrez Gene: KLF2 (a.k.a. LKLF)
  Promoter: CMV
  Tag / fusion protein: Myc (N terminal on insert)
  Cloning method: Restriction Enzyme; 5′ cloning site BamHI (not destroyed); 3′ cloning site XhoI (not destroyed)
  Sequencing primers: 5′ Bglob-intron-F; 3′ SV40pA-R
Terms and licenses: Academic/Nonprofit Terms; Industry Terms: Not Available to Industry
How to cite: pXJ-Myc-KLF2 was a gift from Chen-Yang Shen (Addgene plasmid # 232654 ; http://n2t.net/addgene:232654 ; RRID:Addgene_232654)
